>Addgene plasmid #187446 | DL146_plenti_TRE_GFP-iPAK4 | addgene full sequence | sequence record 370230 | Addgene NGS Result
CATTTCCCCGAAAAGTGCCACCTGACGTCGACGGATCGGGAGATCTCCCGATCCCCTATGGTGCACTCTC
AGTACAATCTGCTCTGATGCCGCATAGTTAAGCCAGTATCTGCTCCCTGCTTGTGTGTTGGAGGTCGCTG
AGTAGTGCGCGAGCAAAATTTAAGCTACAACAAGGCAAGGCTTGACCGACAATTGCATGAAGAATCTGCT
TAGGGTTAGGCGTTTTGCGCTGCTTCGCGATGTACGGGCCAGATATACGCGTTGACATTGATTATTGACT
AGTTATTAATAGTAATCAATTACGGGGTCATTAGTTCATAGCCCATATATGGAGTTCCGCGTTACATAAC
TTACGGTAAATGGCCCGCCTGGCTGACCGCCCAACGACCCCCGCCCATTGACGTCAATAATGACGTATGT
TCCCATAGTAACGCCAATAGGGACTTTCCATTGACGTCAATGGGTGGAGTATTTACGGTAAACTGCCCAC
TTGGCAGTACATCAAGTGTATCATATGCCAAGTACGCCCCCTATTGACGTCAATGACGGTAAATGGCCCG
CCTGGCATTATGCCCAGTACATGACCTTATGGGACTTTCCTACTTGGCAGTACATCTACGTATTAGTCAT
CGCTATTACCATGGTGATGCGGTTTTGGCAGTACATCAATGGGCGTGGATAGCGGTTTGACTCACGGGGA
TTTCCAAGTCTCCACCCCATTGACGTCAATGGGAGTTTGTTTTGGCACCAAAATCAACGGGACTTTCCAA
AATGTCGTAACAACTCCGCCCCATTGACGCAAATGGGCGGTAGGCGTGTACGGTGGGAGGTCTATATAAG
CAGCGCGTTTTGCCTGTACTGGGTCTCTCTGGTTAGACCAGATCTGAGCCTGGGAGCTCTCTGGCTAACT
AGGGAACCCACTGCTTAAGCCTCAATAAAGCTTGCCTTGAGTGCTTCAAGTAGTGTGTGCCCGTCTGTTG
TGTGACTCTGGTAACTAGAGATCCCTCAGACCCTTTTAGTCAGTGTGGAAAATCTCTAGCAGTGGCGCCC
GAACAGGGACTTGAAAGCGAAAGGGAAACCAGAGGAGCTCTCTCGACGCAGGACTCGGCTTGCTGAAGCG
CGCACGGCAAGAGGCGAGGGGCGGCGACTGGTGAGTACGCCAAAAATTTTGACTAGCGGAGGCTAGAAGG
AGAGAGATGGGTGCGAGAGCGTCAGTATTAAGCGGGGGAGAATTAGATCGCGATGGGAAAAAATTCGGTT
AAGGCCAGGGGGAAAGAAAAAATATAAATTAAAACATATAGTATGGGCAAGCAGGGAGCTAGAACGATTC
GCAGTTAATCCTGGCCTGTTAGAAACATCAGAAGGCTGTAGACAAATACTGGGACAGCTACAACCATCCC
TTCAGACAGGATCAGAAGAACTTAGATCATTATATAATACAGTAGCAACCCTCTATTGTGTGCATCAAAG
GATAGAGATAAAAGACACCAAGGAAGCTTTAGACAAGATAGAGGAAGAGCAAAACAAAAGTAAGACCACC
GCACAGCAAGCGGCCGCTGATCTTCAGACCTGGAGGAGGAGATATGAGGGACAATTGGAGAAGTGAATTA
TATAAATATAAAGTAGTAAAAATTGAACCATTAGGAGTAGCACCCACCAAGGCAAAGAGAAGAGTGGTGC
AGAGAGAAAAAAGAGCAGTGGGAATAGGAGCTTTGTTCCTTGGGTTCTTGGGAGCAGCAGGAAGCACTAT
GGGCGCAGCGTCAATGACGCTGACGGTACAGGCCAGACAATTATTGTCTGGTATAGTGCAGCAGCAGAAC
AATTTGCTGAGGGCTATTGAGGCGCAACAGCATCTGTTGCAACTCACAGTCTGGGGCATCAAGCAGCTCC
AGGCAAGAATCCTGGCTGTGGAAAGATACCTAAAGGATCAACAGCTCCTGGGGATTTGGGGTTGCTCTGG
AAAACTCATTTGCACCACTGCTGTGCCTTGGAATGCTAGTTGGAGTAATAAATCTCTGGAACAGATTTGG
AATCACACGACCTGGATGGAGTGGGACAGAGAAATTAACAATTACACAAGCTTAATACACTCCTTAATTG
AAGAATCGCAAAACCAGCAAGAAAAGAATGAACAAGAATTATTGGAATTAGATAAATGGGCAAGTTTGTG
GAATTGGTTTAACATAACAAATTGGCTGTGGTATATAAAATTATTCATAATGATAGTAGGAGGCTTGGTA
GGTTTAAGAATAGTTTTTGCTGTACTTTCTATAGTGAATAGAGTTAGGCAGGGATATTCACCATTATCGT
TTCAGACCCACCTCCCAACCCCGAGGGGACCCGACAGGCCCGAAGGAATAGAAGAAGAAGGTGGAGAGAG
AGACAGAGACAGATCCATTCGATTAGTGAACGGATCGGCACTGCGTGCGCCAATTCTGCAGACAAATGGC
AGTATTCATCCACAATTTTAAAAGAAAAGGGGGGATTGGGGGGTACAGTGCAGGGGAAAGAATAGTAGAC
ATAATAGCAACAGACATACAAACTAAAGAATTACAAAAACAAATTACAAAAATTCAAAATTTTCGGGTTT
ATTACAGGGACAGCAGAGATCCAGTTTGGTTAATTAACCATTCGCCATTCAGGCTGCGCAACTGTTGGGA
AGGGCGATCGGTGCGGGCCTCTTCGCTATTACGCCAGCTGGCGAAAGGGGGATGTGCTGCAAGGCGATTA
AGTTGGGTAACGCCAGGGTTTTCCCAGTCACGACGTTGTAAAACGACGGCCAGTGAGCGCGCGTAATACG
ACTCACTATAGGGCGAATTGGCTTTCGTCTTCACTCGAGTTTACTCCCTATCAGTGATAGAGAACGTATG
TCGAGTTTACTCCCTATCAGTGATAGAGAACGATGTCGAGTTTACTCCCTATCAGTGATAGAGAACGTAT
GTCGAGTTTACTCCCTATCAGTGATAGAGAACGTATGTCGAGTTTACTCCCTATCAGTGATAGAGAACGT
ATGTCGAGTTTATCCCTATCAGTGATAGAGAACGTATGTCGAGTTTACTCCCTATCAGTGATAGAGAACG
TATGTCGAGGTAGGCGTGTACGGTGGGAGGCCTATATAAGCAGAGCTCGTTTAGTGAACCGTCAGATCGC
CTGGAACCGGTGCCACCATGAGTAAAGGAGAAGAACTTTTCACTGGAGTTGTCCCAATTCTTGTTGAATT
AGATGGTGATGTTAATGGGTACAAATTTTCTGTCAGTGGAGAGGGTGAAGGTGATGCAACATACGGAAAA
CTTACCCTTAAATTTATTTGCACTACTGGAAAACTACCTGTTCCATGGCCAACACTTGTCACTACTCTCA
CTTATGGTGTTCAATGCTTTTCAAGATATCCAGATCATATGAAGCGGCACGACTTCTTCAAGAGCGCCAT
GCCTGAGGGATACGTGCAGGAGAGGACCATCTTCTTCAAGGACGACGGGAACTACAAGACACGTGCTGAA
GTCAAGTTTGAGGGAGACACCCTCGTCAACAGGATCGAGCTTAAGGGAATCGATTTCAAGGAGGACGGAA
ACATCCTCGGCCACAAGTTGGAATACAACTACAACTCCCACAACGTATACATCATGGCCGACAAGCAAAA
GAACGGCATCAAAGCCAACTTCAAGACCCGCCACAACATCGAAGACGGCGGCGTGCAACTCGCTGATCAT
TATCAACAAAATACTCCAATTGGCGATGACCCTGTCCTTTTACCAGACAACCATTACCTGTCCACACAAT
CTGCCCTTTCGAAAGATCCCAACGAAAAGAGAGACCACATGGTCATTCTTGAGTTTGTAACGGCTGCTGG
GATTACACATGGCATGGATGAACTATACAAATCAGGTGGATCCGAAGCAGAGGACTGGACAGCAGCCCTA
CTGAACAGGGGTCGCAGTCGCCAGCCCCTGGTACTAGGGGACAATTGCTTTGCTGACTTGGTGCACAACT
GGATGGAGCTGCCTGAGGAATTCCCCGCCGCCCCTGCTGTTCCTGGGCCCCCTGGCCCCCGCTCACCACA
GCGGGAGCCACAGCGAGTATCCCATGAGCAGTTCCGGGCTGCCCTGCAGCTGGTGGTGGACCCAGGCGAC
CCCCGCTCCTACCTGGACAACTTCATCAAGATTGGCGAGGGCTCCACGGGCATCGTGTGCATCGCCACCG
TGCGCAGCTCGGGCAAGCTGGTGGCCGTCAAGAAGATGGACCTGCGCAAGCAGCAGAGGCGCGAGCTGCT
CTTCAACGAGGTGGTAATCATGAGGGACTACCAGCACGAGAATGTGGTGGAGATGTACAACAGCTACCTG
GTGGGGGACGAGCTCTGGGTGGTCATGGAGTTCCTGGAAGGAGGCGCCCTCACCGACATCGTCACCCACA
CCAGGATGAACGAGGAGCAGATCGCAGCCGTGTGCCTTGCAGTGCTGCAGGCCCTGTCGGTGCTCCACGC
CCAGGGCGTCATCCACCGGGACATCAAGAGCGACTCGATCCTGCTGACCCATGATGGCAGGGTGAAGCTG
TCAGACTTTGGGTTCTGCGCCCAGGTGAGCAAGGAAGTGCCCCGAAGGAAGTCGCTGGTCGGCACGCCCT
ACTGGATGGCCCCAGAGCTCATCTCCCGCCTTCCCTACGGGCCAGAGGTAGACATCTGGTCGCTGGGGAT
AATGGTGATTGAGATGGTGGACGGAGAGCCCCCCTACTTCAACGAGCCACCCCTCAAAGCCATGAAGATG
ATTCGGGACAACCTGCCACCCCGACTGAAGAACCTGCACAAGGTGTCGCCATCCCTGAAGGGCTTCCTGG
ACCGCCTGCTGGTGCGAGACCCTGCCCAGCGGGCCACGGCAGCCGAGCTGCTGAAGCACCCATTCCTGGC
CAAGGCAGGGCCGCCTGCCAGCATCGTGCCCCTCATGCGCCAGAACCGCACCAGATGAGCGGCCGCGATA
TCAAGCTTATCGATAATCAACCTCTGGATTACAAAATTTGTGAAAGATTGACTGGTATTCTTAACTATGT
TGCTCCTTTTACGCTATGTGGATACGCTGCTTTAATGCCTTTGTATCATGCTATTGCTTCCCGTATGGCT
TTCATTTTCTCCTCCTTGTATAAATCCTGGTTGCTGTCTCTTTATGAGGAGTTGTGGCCCGTTGTCAGGC
AACGTGGCGTGGTGTGCACTGTGTTTGCTGACGCAACCCCCACTGGTTGGGGCATTGCCACCACCTGTCA
GCTCCTTTCCGGGACTTTCGCTTTCCCCCTCCCTATTGCCACGGCGGAACTCATCGCCGCCTGCCTTGCC
CGCTGCTGGACAGGGGCTCGGCTGTTGGGCACTGACAATTCCGTGGTGTTGTCGGGGAAATCATCGTCCT
TTCCTTGGCTGCTCGCCTGTGTTGCCACCTGGATTCTGCGCGGGACGTCCTTCTGCTACGTCCCTTCGGC
CCTCAATCCAGCGGACCTTCCTTCCCGCGGCCTGCTGCCGGCTCTGCGGCCTCTTCCGCGTCTTCGCCTT
CGCCCTCAGACGAGTCGGATCTCCCTTTGGGCCGCCTCCCCGCATCGATACCGTCGACCTCGAGACCTAG
AAAAACATGGAGCAATCACAAGTAGCAATACAGCAGCTACCAATGCTGATTGTGCCTGGCTAGAAGCACA
AGAGGAGGAGGAGGTGGGTTTTCCAGTCACACCTCAGGTACCTTTAAGACCAATGACTTACAAGGCAGCT
GTAGATCTTAGCCACTTTTTAAAAGAAAAGGGGGGACTGGAAGGGCTAATTCACTCCCAACGAAGACAAG
ATATCCTTGATCTGTGGATCTACCACACACAAGGCTACTTCCCTGATTGGCAGAACTACACACCAGGGCC
AGGGATCAGATATCCACTGACCTTTGGATGGTGCTACAAGCTAGTACCAGTTGAGCAAGAGAAGGTAGAA
GAAGCCAATGAAGGAGAGAACACCCGCTTGTTACACCCTGTGAGCCTGCATGGGATGGATGACCCGGAGA
GAGAAGTATTAGAGTGGAGGTTTGACAGCCGCCTAGCATTTCATCACATGGCCCGAGAGCTGCATCCGGA
CTGTACTGGGTCTCTCTGGTTAGACCAGATCTGAGCCTGGGAGCTCTCTGGCTAACTAGGGAACCCACTG
CTTAAGCCTCAATAAAGCTTGCCTTGAGTGCTTCAAGTAGTGTGTGCCCGTCTGTTGTGTGACTCTGGTA
ACTAGAGATCCCTCAGACCCTTTTAGTCAGTGTGGAAAATCTCTAGCAGGGCCCGTTTAAACCCGCTGAT
CAGCCTCGACTGTGCCTTCTAGTTGCCAGCCATCTGTTGTTTGCCCCTCCCCCGTGCCTTCCTTGACCCT
GGAAGGTGCCACTCCCACTGTCCTTTCCTAATAAAATGAGGAAATTGCATCGCATTGTCTGAGTAGGTGT
CATTCTATTCTGGGGGGTGGGGTGGGGCAGGACAGCAAGGGGGAGGATTGGGAAGACAATAGCAGGCATG
CTGGGGATGCGGTGGGCTCTATGGCTTCTGAGGCGGAAAGAACCAGCTGGGGCTCTAGGGGGTATCCCC
[124 nt withheld, positions 6580-6703]
C
[91 nt withheld, positions 6705-6795]
A
[49 nt withheld, positions 6797-6845]
CCTTTGACGTTGGAGTCCACGTTCTTT
[37 nt withheld, positions 6873-6909]
ACCCTATCTCGGTCTATTCTTTTGATTTATAAGGGATTTTGCCGATTTCGGCCTATTGGTTAAAAAATGA
GCTGATTTAACAAAAATTTAACGCGAATTAATTCTGTGGAATGTGTGTCAGTTAGGGTGTGGAAAGTCCC
CAGGCTCCCCAGCAGGCAGAAGTATGCAAAGCATGCATCTCAATTAGTCAGCAACCAGGTGTGGAAAGTC
CCCAGGCTCCCCAGCAGGCAGAAGTATGCAAAGCATGCATCTCAATTAGTCAGCAACCATAGTCCCGCCC
CTAACTCCGCCCATCCCGCCCCTAACTCCGCCCAGTTCCGCCCATTCTCCGCCCCATGGCTGACTAATTT
TTTTTATTTATGCAGAGGCCGAGGCCGCCTCTGCCTCTGAGCTATTCCAGAAGTAGTGAGGAGGCTTTTT
TGGAGGCCTAGGCTTTTGCAAAAAGCTCCCGGGAGCTTGTATATCCATTTTCGGATCTGATCAGCACGTG
TTGACAATTAATCATCGGCATAGTATATCGGCATAGTATAATACGACAAGGTGAGGAACTAAACCATGGC
CAAGTTGACCAGTGCCGTTCCGGTGCTCACCGCGCGCGACGTCGCCGGAGCGGTCGAGTTCTGGACCGAC
CGGCTCGGGTTCTCCCGGGACTTCGTGGAGGACGACTTCGCCGGTGTGGTCCGGGACGACGTGACCCTGT
TCATCAGCGCGGTCCAGGACCAGGTGGTGCCGGACAACACCCTGGCCTGGGTGTGGGTGCGCGGCCTGGA
CGAGCTGTACGCCGAGTGGTCGGAGGTCGTGTCCACGAACTTCCGGGACGCCTCCGGGCCGGCCATGACC
GAGATCGGCGAGCAGCCGTGGGGGCGGGAGTTCGCCCTGCGCGACCCGGCCGGCAACTGCGTGCACTTCG
TGGCCGAGGAGCAGGACTGACACGTGCTACGAGATTTCGATTCCACCGCCGCCTTCTATGAAAGGTTGGG
CTTCGGAATCGTTTTCCGGGACGCCGGCTGGATGATCCTCCAGCGCGGGGATCTCATGCTGGAGTTCTTC
GCCCACCCCAACTTGTTTATTGCAGCTTATAATGGTTACAAATAAAGCAATAGCATCACAAATTTCACAA
ATAAAGCATTTTTTTCACTGCATTCTAGTTGTGGTTTGTCCAAACTCATCAATGTATCTTATCATGTCTG
TATACCGTCGACCTCTAGCTAGAGCTTGGCGTAATCATGGTCATAGCTGTTTCCTGTGTGAAATTGTTAT
CCGCTCACAATTCCACACAACATACGAGCCGGAAGCATAAAGTGTAAAGCCTGGGGTGCCTAATGAGTGA
GCTAACTCACATTAATTGCGTTGCGCTCACTGCCCGCTTTCCAGTCGGGAAACCTGTCGTGCCAGCTGCA
TTAATGAATCGGCCAACGCGCGGGGAGAGGCGGTTTGCGTATTGGGCGCTCTTCCGCTTCCTCGCTCACT
GACTCGCTGCGCTCGGTCGTTCGGCTGCGGCGAGCGGTATCAGCTCACTCAAAGGCGGTAATACGGTTAT
CCACAGAATCAGGGGATAACGCAGGAAAGAACATGTGAGCAAAAGGCCAGCAAAAGGCCAGGAACCGTAA
AAAGGCCGCGTTGCTGGCGTTTTTCCATAGGCTCCGCCCCCCTGACGAGCATCACAAAAATCGACGCTCA
AGTCAGAGGTGGCGAAACCCGACAGGACTATAAAGATACCAGGCGTTTCCCCCTGGAAGCTCCCTCGTGC
GCTCTCCTGTTCCGACCCTGCCGCTTACCGGATACCTGTCCGCCTTTCTCCCTTCGGGAAGCGTGGCGCT
TTCTCATAGCTCACGCTGTAGGTATCTCAGTTCGGTGTAGGTCGTTCGCTCCAAGCTGGGCTGTGTGCAC
GAACCCCCCGTTCAGCCCGACCGCTGCGCCTTATCCGGTAACTATCGTCTTGAGTCCAACCCGGTAAGAC
ACGACTTATCGCCACTGGCAGCAGCCACTGGTAACAGGATTAGCAGAGCGAGGTATGTAGGCGGTGCTAC
AGAGTTCTTGAAGTGGTGGCCTAACTACGGCTACACTAGAAGAACAGTATTTGGTATCTGCGCTCTGCTG
AAGCCAGTTACCTTCGGAAAAAGAGTTGGTAGCTCTTGATCCGGCAAACAAACCACCGCTGGTAGCGGTG
GTTTTTTTGTTTGCAAGCAGCAGATTACGCGCAGAAAAAAAGGATCTCAAGAAGATCCTTTGATCTTTTC
TACGGGGTCTGACGCTCAGTGGAACGAAAACTCACGTTAAGGGATTTTGGTCATGAGATTATCAAAAAGG
ATCTTCACCTAGATCCTTTTAAATTAAAAATGAAGTTTTAAATCAATCTAAAGTATATATGAGTAAACTT
GGTCTGACAGTTACCAATGCTTAATCAGTGAGGCACCTATCTCAGCGATCTGTCTATTTCGTTCATCCAT
AGTTGCCTGACTCCCCGTCGTGTAGATAACTACGATACGGGAGGGCTTACCATCTGGCCCCAGTGCTGCA
ATGATACCGCGAGACCCACGCTCACCGGCTCCAGATTTATCAGCAATAAACCAGCCAGCCGGAAGGGCCG
AGCGCAGAAGTGGTCCTGCAACTTTATCCGCCTCCATCCAGTCTATTAATTGTTGCCGGGAAGCTAGAGT
AAGTAGTTCGCCAGTTAATAGTTTGCGCAACGTTGTTGCCATTGCTACAGGCATCGTGGTGTCACGCTCG
TCGTTTGGTATGGCTTCATTCAGCTCCGGTTCCCAACGATCAAGGCGAGTTACATGATCCCCCATGTTGT
GCAAAAAAGCGGTTAGCTCCTTCGGTCCTCCGATCGTTGTCAGAAGTAAGTTGGCCGCAGTGTTATCACT
CATGGTTATGGCAGCACTGCATAATTCTCTTACTGTCATGCCATCCGTAAGATGCTTTTCTGTGACTGGT
GAGTACTCAACCAAGTCATTCTGAGAATAGTGTATGCGGCGACCGAGTTGCTCTTGCCCGGCGTCAATAC
GGGATAATACCGCGCCACATAGCAGAACTTTAAAAGTGCTCATCATTGGAAAACGTTCTTCGGGGCGAAA
ACTCTCAAGGATCTTACCGCTGTTGAGATCCAGTTCGATGTAACCCACTCGTGCACCCAACTGATCTTCA
GCATCTTTTACTTTCACCAGCGTTTCTGGGTGAGCAAAAACAGGAAGGCAAAATGCCGCAAAAAAGGGAA
TAAGGGCGACACGGAAATGTTGAATACTCATACTCTTCCTTTTTCAATATTATTGAAGCATTTATCAGGG
TTATTGTCTCATGAGCGGATACATATTTGAATGTATTTAGAAAAATAAACAAATAGGGGTTCCGCGCA
Features (pLannotate 1.2.2; 34 found; start..end, strand, type, name):
     57..109     -  misc_feature   bom (fragment): basis of mobility region from pBR322
    264..643     +  enhancer       CMV enhancer: human cytomegalovirus immediate early enhancer
    644..843     +  promoter       CMV promoter: human cytomegalovirus (CMV) immediate early promoter
    861..1041    +  LTR            5' LTR (truncated): truncated 5' long terminal repeat (LTR) from HIV-1
   1088..1213    +  misc_feature   HIV-1 Ψ: packaging signal of human immunodeficiency virus type 1
   1197..1560    +  CDS            HIV-1 gag (fragment): gag protein from human immunodeficiency virus 1; gag
   1706..1939    +  misc_feature   RRE: The Rev response element (RRE) of HIV-1 allows for Rev-dependent mRNA export from the nucleus to the cytoplasm.
   2316..2416    +  CDS            Rev (fragment): human immunodeficiency virus 1 (HIV-1) Rev protein; rev; enhances nuclear export of unspliced and incompletely spliced viral mRNAs
   2466..2583    +  misc_feature   cPPT/CTS: central polypurine tract and central termination sequence of HIV-1
   2631..2786    -  CDS            lacZα (fragment): LacZα fragment of β-galactosidase; lacZ fragment
   2794..2812    +  promoter       T7 promoter: promoter for bacteriophage T7 RNA polymerase
   2837..3151    +  promoter       tight TRE promoter: Tet-responsive promoter PTight, consisting of seven tet operator sequences followed by the minimal CMV promoter
   3168..3882    +  CDS            mgfp5 (fragment): GFP with folding enhancement mutations; mgfp5; suitable for expression in plants due to removal of a cryptic intron
   3888..4007    +  CDS            Inka1 (fragment): INKA1_MOUSE - Also known as Fam212a. Experimental evidence at protein level: Swiss-Prot protein existence level 1. Inhibitor of the serine/threonine-protein kinase PAK4. Acts by binding PAK4 in a substrate-like manner, inhibiting the protein kinase activity. From Mus musculus (Mouse).
   4014..4955    +  CDS            PAK4 (fragment): PAK4_HUMAN - Also known as KIAA1142. Experimental evidence at protein level: Swiss-Prot protein existence level 1. Serine/threonine protein kinase that plays a role in a variety of different signaling pathways including cytoskeleton regulation, cell migration, growth, proliferation or cell survival. Activation by various effectors including growth factor receptors or active CDC42 and RAC1 results in a conformational change and a subsequent autophosphorylation on several serine and/or threonine residues. Phosphorylates and inactivates the protein phosphatase SSH1, leading to increased inhibitor
   4966..4985    +  misc_feature   MCS (fragment): pBluescript multiple cloning site
   4985..5573    +  misc_feature   WPRE: woodchuck hepatitis virus posttranscriptional regulatory element
   5510..6091    +  CDS            nef (fragment): NEF_HV1H2 - Experimental evidence at protein level: Swiss-Prot protein existence level 1. Extracellular Nef protein targets CD4(+) T-lymphocytes for apoptosis by interacting with CXCR4 surface receptors. From Human immunodeficiency virus type 1 group M subtype B (isolate HXB2) (HIV-1).
   6098..6278    +  LTR            5' LTR (truncated): truncated 5' long terminal repeat (LTR) from HIV-1
   6310..6534    +  polyA_signal   bGH poly(A) signal: bovine growth hormone polyadenylation signal
   6538..6559    +  promoter       SV40 promoter (fragment): SV40 enhancer and early promoter
   6580..7008    +  rep_origin     f1 ori (sequence partly withheld): f1 bacteriophage origin of replication; arrow indicates direction of (+) strand synthesis
   7022..7351    +  promoter       SV40 promoter: SV40 enhancer and early promoter
   7399..7446    +  promoter       EM7 promoter: synthetic bacterial promoter&nbsp
   7465..7839    +  CDS            BleoR: antibiotic-binding protein; Sh ble from Streptoalloteichus hindustanus; confers resistance to bleomycin, phleomycin, and Zeocin™
   7849..7974    +  CDS            ble (fragment): BLE_KLEPN - Experimental evidence at protein level: Swiss-Prot protein existence level 1. Binding protein with a strong affinity to the bleomycin family of antibiotics. Binds to CL990; an antimitotic-antibiotic compound. From Klebsiella pneumoniae.
   7969..8090    +  polyA_signal   SV40 poly(A) signal: SV40 polyadenylation signal
   8163..8179    -  protein_bind   lac operator: The lac repressor binds to the lac operator to inhibit transcription in E. coli. This inhibition can be relieved by adding lactose or isopropyl-β-D-thiogalactopyranoside (IPTG). lac repressor encoded by lacI
   8187..8217    -  promoter       lac promoter: promoter for the E. coli lac operon
   8232..8253    -  protein_bind   CAP binding site: CAP binding activates transcription in the presence of cAMP. E. coli catabolite activator protein
   8266..8358    -  CDS            lacI (fragment): lac repressor; lacI; The lac repressor binds to the lac operator to inhibit transcription in E. coli. This inhibition can be relieved by adding lactose or isopropyl-β-D-thiogalactopyranoside (IPTG).
   8541..9129    -  rep_origin     ori: high-copy-number ColE1/pMB1/pBR322/pUC origin of replication
   9300..10160   -  CDS            AmpR: β-lactamase; bla; confers resistance to ampicillin, carbenicillin, and related antibiotics
  10161..10265   -  promoter       AmpR promoter: bla
