[The description below was written by a language model from this plasmid's Addgene catalogue record and pLannotate feature annotations shown in this document.]
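Description:
DL146_plenti_TRE_GFP-iPAK4 is a 10.3 kb HIV-1-derived lentiviral transfer plasmid for doxycycline-inducible (Tet-On) expression of an eGFP-iPAK4 fusion in mammalian cells. It is propagated in E. coli through a high-copy ColE1/pUC-type origin with ampicillin resistance (AmpR, bla promoter). An f1 origin is also present. Outside the viral region, an SV40 promoter/EM7 promoter–BleoR–SV40 poly(A) cassette is annotated. It could confer Zeocin resistance in transfected cells or bacteria, but it would not be carried in the packaged genome.

The viral genome is transcribed from a CMV enhancer/promoter fused to a truncated 5' LTR, an arrangement typical of Tat-independent, third-generation-style vectors. This is followed by the Ψ packaging signal with a gag fragment, the RRE for Rev-dependent nuclear export, and the cPPT/CTS. The downstream LTR is also annotated as truncated and is followed by a bGH poly(A) signal.

The internal expression cassette uses the tight TRE promoter (seven tet operators upstream of a minimal CMV promoter). It is active only when a reverse Tet transactivator and doxycycline are present. No transactivator is annotated on this plasmid, so it would have to be supplied separately. The promoter drives a single open reading frame made of GFP, a short fragment of mouse Inka1 (the "INKA box", a substrate-like inhibitor of PAK4), and a fragment of human PAK4. A WPRE downstream enhances transcript expression.

The associated publication concerns time-tagged intracellular "ticker tape" recordings, which suggests the fluorescent iPAK4 fusion serves as an inducibly expressed component of that system. The record does not describe its specific role further.
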