Addgene plasmid #187446: DL146_plenti_TRE_GFP-iPAK4
Purpose: Tet-On inducible expression of eGFP-iPAK4 in a lentiviral backbone
Depositing lab: Adam Cohen. Depositing organization: Harvard University. Publication: Time-tagged ticker tapes for intracellular recordings. Lin D, Li X, Moult E, Park P, Tang B, Shen H, Grimm JB, Falco N, Jia BZ, Baker D, Lavis LD, Cohen AE. Nat Biotechnol. 2023 Jan 2. doi: 10.1038/s41587-022-01524-7. PubMed 36593408.
Backbone
  Vector backbone: lentiviral
  Backbone size w/o insert (bp): 8476
  Total vector size (bp): 10267
  Vector type: Mammalian Expression, Lentiviral
Growth in bacteria
  Bacterial resistance: Ampicillin, 100 μg/mL
  Growth temperature: 30°C
  Growth strain: NEB Stable
  Copy number: Unknown
Gene/Insert
  Gene/Insert name: INKA-box-Pak4
  Insert size (bp): 1791
  Tag / fusion protein: GFP
Terms and licenses: Academic/Nonprofit Terms; Industry Terms: Not Available to Industry
Depositor comments: Please visit https://doi.org/10.1101/2021.10.13.463862 for bioRxiv preprint.
How to cite: DL146_plenti_TRE_GFP-iPAK4 was a gift from Adam Cohen (Addgene plasmid # 187446 ; http://n2t.net/addgene:187446 ; RRID:Addgene_187446)
